>Addgene plasmid #126750 | pCfB4170 | addgene full sequence | sequence record 254574 | Addgene NGS Result
ATATATGGGGCCGTATACTTACATATAGTAGATGTCAAGCGTAGGCGCTTCCCCTGCCGGCTGTGAGGGC
GCCATAACCAAGGTATCTATAGACCGCCAATCAGCAAACTACCTCCGTACATTCATGTTGCACCCACACA
TTTATACACCCAGACCGCGACAAATTACCCATAAGGTTGTTTGTGACGGCGTCGTACAAGAGAACGTGGG
AACTTTTTAGGCTCACCAAAAAAGAAAGAAAAAATACGAGTTGCTGACAGAAGCCTCAAGAAAAAAAAAA
TTCTTCTTCGACTATGCTGGAGGCAGAGATGATCGAGCCGGTAGTTAACTATATATAGCTAAATTGGTTC
CATCACCTTCTTTTCTGGTGTCGCTCCTTCTAGTGCTATTTCTGGCTTTTCCTATTTTTTTTTTTCCATT
TTTCTTTCTCTCTTTCTAATATATAAATTCTCTTGCATTTTCTATTTTTCTCTCTATCTATTCTACTTGT
TTATTCCCTTCAAGGTTTTTTTTTAAGGAGTACTTGTTTTTAGAATATACGGTCAACGAACTATAATTAA
CTAAACATGGTTTCTGAACTCATCAAGGAAAACATGCACATGAAACTTTACATGGAAGGTACTGTGAACA
ATCATCATTTTAAGTGTACATCCGAGGGTGAAGGCAAACCTTACGAAGGAACTCAAACTATGAGAATTAA
AGCTGTAGAAGGTGGACCATTACCTTTTGCATTTGATATCTTGGCAACATCATTCATGTATGGGAGCAAG
ACATTCATAAACCATACTCAAGGTATACCAGACTTTTTCAAACAGAGTTTTCCAGAGGGTTTTACATGGG
AAAGAGTAACAACGTACGAGGATGGAGGTGTATTGACAGCCACTCAAGACACATCACTTCAAGATGGGTG
TTTAATCTACAATGTCAAGATTAGAGGCGTCAATTTCCCTTCTAATGGTCCAGTTATGCAGAAAAAGACA
TTAGGCTGGGAAGCGTCAACCGAAACCCTGTACCCTGCTGATGGTGGCCTAGAAGGCAGAGCTGACATGG
CCCTTAAACTGGTTGGTGGAGGGCATCTAATCTGCAATTTGAAAACCACTTATCGTTCTAAAAAGCCAGC
CAAAAACCTAAAGATGCCAGGTGTTTACTACGTCGACCGAAGATTAGAAAGGATTAAAGAGGCTGATAAA
GAGACTTATGTTGAACAACACGAAGTGGCAGTGGCTAGATACTGTGATTTGCCATCTAAGTTGGGACACA
GATAAAGCTTCGAATTTACGTAGCCCAATCTACCACTTTTTTTTTTCATTTTTTAAAGTGTTATACTTAG
TTATGCTCTAGGATAATGAACTACTTTTTTTTTTTTTTTTTTTTACTGTTATCATAAATATATATACCTT
ATTGTTGTTTGCAACCGTCGGTTAATTCCTTATCAAGGTTCCCCAAGTTCGGATCATTACCATCAATTTC
CAACATTTTCATGAGTTCTTCTTCTTCATTACCGTGTTTTAGGGGGCTGTTCTCGAGCTCTTCTCAAGCA
AGGTTTTCAGTATAATGTTACATGCGTACACGCGTCTGTACAGAAAAAAAAGAAAAATTTGAAATATAAA
TAACGTTCTTAATACTAACATAACTATAAAAAAATAAATAGGGACCTAGACTTCAGGTTGTCTAACTCCT
TCCTTTTCGGTTAGAGCGGATGAATGCACGCGATTTATTTGTACAATTCATCCATACCATGGGTAATACC
AGCAGCAGTAACAAATTCTAACAAGACCATGTGGTCTCTCTTTTCGTTTGGATCTTTGGATAAGGCAGAT
TGAGTGGATAAGTAATGGTTGTCTGGTAACAAGACTGGACCATCACCAATTGGAGTATTTTGTTGATAAT
GGTCAGCTAATTGAACAGAACCATCTTCAATGTTGTGTCTAATTTTGAAGTTAACTTTGATACCATTCTT
TTGTTTGTCAGCCATGATGTAAACATTGTGAGAGTTATAGTTGTATTCCAATTTGTGACCTAAAATGTTA
CCATCTTCTTTAAAATCAATACCTTTTAATTCGATTCTATTAACTAAGGTATCACCTTCAAACTTGACTT
CAGCTCTGGTCTTGTAGTTACCGTCATCTTTGAAAAAAATAGTTCTTTCTTGAACATAACCTTCTGGCAT
GGCAGACTTGAAAAAGTCATGTTGTTTCATATGATCTGGGTATCTCGCAAAACATTGAACACCATAACCG
AAAGTAGTGACTAAGGTTGGCCATGGAACTGGCAATTTACCAGTAGTACAAATAAATTTTAAGGTCAATT
TACCGTAAGTAGCATCACCTTCACCTTCACCGGAGACAGAAAATTTGTGACCATTAACATCACCATCTAA
TTCAACCAAAATTGGGACAACACCAGTGAATAATTCTTCACCTTTAGACATTGTTTTATGACAGATTATT
GATGTGTTATTTAAAGATATCGTAGACTCTCGTGTATGTGTGCGTGTATAATTCTTGCTAGACAACAAAT
AAAAACTGGTCCTCGTTATTCTCTTGTCAGCTTTTCATCCCCCGAATGGCTTTCTTATATACTGATATCC
CTCTTTCGGCTGGCTGGAAACTGAACGCGCTTAGTAAGAAAAGAGCCACCTTGTAGGGAGCATCCTTTAC
TAAGAGTATAAACAATTACACATATACTTTGATGATTACTTAATATTCACTGGCACTCAAGATGACAGAT
CTGATATCCCTCTTTCGGCTGGCTGGAAACTGAACGCGCTTAGTAAGAAAAGAGCCACCTTGTAGGGAGC
ATCCTTTACTAAGAGTATAAACAATTACACATATACTTTGATGATTACTTAATATTCACTGGCACTCAAG
CTGATATCCCTCTTTCGGCTGGCTGGAAACTGAACGCGCTTAGTAAGAAAAGAGCCACCTTGTAGGGAGC
ATCCTTTACTAAGAGTATAAACAATTACACATATACTTTGATGATTACTTAATATTCACTGGCACTCAAG
AGTGCAGGTCTGATATCCCTCTTTCGGCTGGCTGGAAACTGAACGCGCTTAGTAAGAAAAGAGCCACCTT
GTAGGGAGCATCCTTTACTAAGAGTATAAACAATTACACATATACTTTGATGATTACTTAATATTCACTG
GCACTCAAGCTGATATCCCTCTTTCGGCTGGCTGGAAACTGAACGCGCTTAGTAAGAAAAGAGCCACCTT
GTAGGGAGCATCCTTTACTAAGAGTATAAACAATTACACATATACTTTGATGATTACTTAATATTCACTG
GCACTCAAGATCGCACGCATTCCGTTGGTAGATACGTTGTTGACACTTCTAAATAAGCGAATTTCTTATG
ATTTATGATTTTTATTATTAAATAAGTTATAAAAAAAATAAGTGTATACAAATTTTAAAGTGACTCTTAG
GTTTTAAAACGAAAATTCTTATTCTTGAGTAACTCTTTCCTGTAGGTCAGGTTGCTTTCTCAGGTATAGC
ATGAGGTCGCTCTCGAGGGGGGGCCCGGTACCCAATTCGCCCTATAGTGAGTCGTATTACGCGCGCTCAC
TGGCCGTCGTTTTACAACGTCGTGACTGGGAAAACCCTGGCGTTACCCAACTTAATCGCCTTGCAGCACA
TCCCCCTTTCGCCAGCTGGCGTAATAGCGAAGAGGCCCGCACCGATCGCCCTTCCCAACAGTTGCGCAGC
CTGAATGGCGAATGG
[124 nt withheld, positions 3726-3849]
C
[91 nt withheld, positions 3851-3941]
A
[49 nt withheld, positions 3943-3991]
CCTTTGACGTTGGAGTCCACGTTCTTT
[37 nt withheld, positions 4019-4055]
ACCCTATCTCGGTCTATTCTTTTGATTTATAAGGGATTTTGCCGATTTCGGCCTATTGGTTAAAAAATGA
GCTGATTTAACAAAAATTTAACGCGAATTTTAACAAAATATTAACGCTTACAATTTCCTGATGCGGTATT
TTCTCCTTACGCATCTGTGCGGTATTTCACACCGCATAGATCCGTCGAGTTCAAGAGAAAAAAAAAGAAA
AAGCAAAAAGAAAAAAGGAAAGCGCGCCTCGTTCAGAATGACACGTATAGAATGATGCATTACCTTGTCA
TCTTCAGTATCATACTGTTCGTATACATACTTACTGACATTCATAGGTATACATATATACACATGTATAT
ATATCGTATGCTGCAGCTTTAAATAATCGGTGTCACTACATAAGAACACCTTTGGTGGAGGGAACATCGT
TGGTACCATTGGGCGAGGTGGCTTCTCTTATGGCAACCGCAAGAGCCTTGAACGCACTCTCACTACGGTG
ATGATCATTCTTGCCTCGCAGACAATCAACGTGGAGGGTAATTCTGCTAGCCTCTGCAAAGCTTTCAAGA
AAATGCGGGATCATCTCGCAAGAGAGATCTCCTACTTTCTCCCTTTGCAAACCAAGTTCGACAACTGCGT
ACGGCCTGTTCGAAAGATCTACCACCGCTCTGGAAAGTGCCTCATCCAAAGGCGCAAATCCTGATCCAAA
CCTTTTTACTCCACGCACGGCCCCTAGGGCCTCTTTAAAAGCTTGACCGAGAGCAATCCCGCAGTCTTCA
GTGGTGTGATGGTCGTCTATGTGTAAGTCACCAATGCACTCAACGATTAGCGACCAGCCGGAATGCTTGG
CCAGAGCATGTATCATATGGTCCAGAAACCCTATACCTGTGTGGACGTTAATCACTTGCGATTGTGTGGC
CTGTTCTGCTACTGCTTCTGCCTCTTTTTCTGGGAAGATCGAGTGCTCTATCGCTAGGGGACCACCCTTT
AAAGAGATCGCAATCTGAATCTTGGTTTCATTTGTAATACGCTTTACTAGGGCTTTCTGCTCTGTCATCT
TTGCCTTCGTTTATCTTGCCTGCTCATTTTTTAGTATATTCTTCGAAGAAATCACATTACTTTATATAAT
GTATAATTCATTATGTGATAATGCCAATCGCTAAGAAAAAAAAAGAGTCATCCGCTAGGTGGAAAAAAAA
AAATGAAAATCATTACCGAGGCATAAAAAAATATAGAGTGTACTAGAGGAGGCCAAGAGTAATAGAAAAA
GAAAATTGCGGGAAAGGACTGTGTTATGACTTCCCTGACTAATGCCGTGTTCAAACGATACCTGGCAGTG
ACTCCTAGCGCTCACCAAGCTCTTAAAACGGGAATTTATGGTGCACTCTCAGTACAATCTGCTCTGATGC
CGCATAGTTAAGCCAGCCCCGACACCCGCCAACACCCGCTGACGCGCCCTGACGGGCTTGTCTGCTCCCG
GCATCCGCTTACAGACAAGCTGTGACCGTCTCCGGGAGCTGCATGTGTCAGAGGTTTTCACCGTCATCAC
CGAAACGCGCGAGACGAAAGGGCCTCGTGATACGCCTATTTTTATAGGTTAATGTCATGATAATAATGGT
GCCACCTGACGGATCGCTTGCCTGTAACTTACACGCGCCTCGTATCTTTTAATGATGGAATAATTTGGGA
ATTTACTCTGTGTTTATTTATTTTTATGTTTTGTATTTGGATTTTAGAAAGTAAATAAAGAAGGTAGAAG
AGTTACGGAATGAAGAAAAAAAAATAAACAAAGGTTTAAAAAATTTCAACAAAAAGCGTACTTTACATAT
ATATTTATTAGACAAGAAAAGCAGATTAAATAGATATACATTCGATTAACGATAAGTAAAATGTAAAATC
ACAGGATTTTCGTGTGTGGTCTTCTACACAGACAAGATGAAACAATTCGGCATTAATACCTGAGAGCAGG
AAGAGCAAGATAAAAGGTAGTATTTGTTGGCGATCCCCCTAGAGTCTTTTACATCTTCGGAAAACAAAAA
CTATTTTTTMTWTAACTTCTTTATTTACTTTCTAAKATTAAATTCCCAAATTATTCCATCATTAAAAGAT
ACGAGGCGCGTGTAAGTTACAGGCAAGCGATCCGTCAGGTGGCACTTTTCGGGGAAATGTGCGCGGAACC
CCTATTTGTTTATTTTTCTAAATACATTCAAATATGTATCCGCTCATGAGACAATAACCCTGATAAATGC
TTCAATAATATTGAAAAAGGAAGAGTATGAGTATTCAACATTTCCGTGTCGCCCTTATTCCCTTTTTTGC
GGCATTTTGCCTTCCTGTTTTTGCTCACCCAGAAACGCTGGTGAAAGTAAAAGATGCTGAAGATCAGTTG
GGTGCACGAGTGGGTTACATCGAACTGGATCTCAACAGCGGTAAGATCCTTGAGAGTTTTCGCCCCGAAG
AACGTTTTCCAATGATGAGCACTTTTAAAGTTCTGCTATGTGGCGCGGTATTATCCCGTATTGACGCCGG
GCAAGAGCAACTCGGTCGCCGCATACACTATTCTCAGAATGACTTGGTTGAGTACTCACCAGTCACAGAA
AAGCATCTTACGGATGGCATGACAGTAAGAGAATTATGCAGTGCTGCCATAACCATGAGTGATAACACTG
CGGCCAACTTACTTCTGACAACGATCGGAGGACCGAAGGAGCTAACCGCTTTTTTGCACAACATGGGGGA
TCATGTAACTCGCCTTGATCGTTGGGAACCGGAGCTGAATGAAGCCATACCAAACGACGAGCGTGACACC
ACGATGCCTGTAGCAATGGCAACAACGTTGCGCAAACTATTAACTGGCGAACTACTTACTCTAGCTTCCC
GGCAACAATTAATAGACTGGATGGAGGCGGATAAAGTTGCAGGACCACTTCTGCGCTCGGCCCTTCCGGC
TGGCTGGTTTATTGCTGATAAATCTGGAGCCGGTGAGCGTGGGTCTCGCGGTATCATTGCAGCACTGGGG
CCAGATGGTAAGCCCTCCCGTATCGTAGTTATCTACACGACGGGGAGTCAGGCAACTATGGATGAACGAA
ATAGACAGATCGCTGAGATAGGTGCCTCACTGATTAAGCATTGGTAACTGTCAGACCAAGTTTACTCATA
TATACTTTAGATTGATTTAAAACTTCATTTTTAATTTAAAAGGATCTAGGTGAAGATCCTTTTTGATAAT
CTCATGACCAAAATCCCTTAACGTGAGTTTTCGTTCCACTGAGCGTCAGACCCCGTAGAAAAGATCAAAG
GATCTTCTTGAGATCCTTTTTTTCTGCGCGTAATCTGCTGCTTGCAAACAAAAAAACCACCGCTACCAGC
GGTGGTTTGTTTGCCGGATCAAGAGCTACCAACTCTTTTTCCGAAGGTAACTGGCTTCAGCAGAGCGCAG
ATACCAAATACTGTTCTTCTAGTGTAGCCGTAGTTAGGCCACCACTTCAAGAACTCTGTAGCACCGCCTA
CATACCTCGCTCTGCTAATCCTGTTACCAGTGGCTGCTGCCAGTGGCGATAAGTCGTGTCTTACCGGGTT
GGACTCAAGACGATAGTTACCGGATAAGGCGCAGCGGTCGGGCTGAACGGGGGGTTCGTGCACACAGCCC
AGCTTGGAGCGAACGACCTACACCGAACTGAGATACCTACAGCGTGAGCTATGAGAAAGCGCCACGCTTC
CCGAAGGGAGAAAGGCGGACAGGTATCCGGTAAGCGGCAGGGTCGGAACAGGAGAGCGCACGAGGGAGCT
TCCAGGGGGAAACGCCTGGTATCTTTATAGTCCTGTCGGGTTTCGCCACCTCTGACTTGAGCGTCGATTT
TTGTGATGCTCGTCAGGGGGGCGGAGCCTATGGAAAAACGCCAGCAACGCGGCCTTTTTACGGTTCCTGG
CCTTTTGCTGGCCTTTTGCTCACATGTTCTTTCCTGCGTTATCCCCTGATTCTGTGGATAACCGTATTAC
CGCCTTTGAGTGAGCTGATACCGCTCGCCGCAGCCGAACGACCGAGCGCAGCGAGTCAGTGAGCGAGGAA
GCGGAAGAGCGCCCAATACGCAAACCGCCTCTCCCCGCGCGTTGGCCGATTCATTAATGCAGCTGGCACG
ACAGGTTTCCCGACTGGAAAGCGGGCAGTGAGCGCAACGCAATTAATGTGAGTTAGCTCACTCATTAGGC
ACCCCAGGCTTTACACTTTATGCTTCCGGCTCGTATGTTGTGTGGAATTGTGAGCGGATAACAATTTCAC
ACAGGAAACAGCTATGACCATGATTACGCCAAGCGCGCAATTAACCCTCACTAAAGGGAACAAAAGCTGG
AGCTCGAG
Features (pLannotate 1.2.2; 25 found; start..end, strand, type, name):
    567..1262    +  CDS            mKate2: mKate2 is a basic (constitutively fluorescent) red fluorescent protein published in 2009, derived from Entacmaea quadricolor. It is reported to be a rapidly-maturing monomer with moderate acid sensitivity.
   1402..1521    -  CDS            PEX19 (fragment): PEX19_YEAST - Also known as PAS12. Experimental evidence at protein level: Swiss-Prot protein existence level 1. Required for proper post-translational import and stabilization of peroxisomal membrane proteins (PMPs). Acts as a cytosolic import receptor for PMPs and delivers them to the docking factor PEX3 at the peroxisomal membrane for subsequent insertion into the membrane. Acts as a chaperone in stabilizing or maintaining PMPs in the lipid bilayer. Directs PEX17, a peripheral component of the peroxisomal matrix protein translocation machinery, to peroxisomes. Stabilizes VPS1, a protein req
   1530..1701    -  terminator     CYC1 terminator (fragment): S. cerevisiae CYC1; transcription terminator for CYC1
   1718..2431    -  CDS            GFPmut3: GFPmut3 is a basic (constitutively fluorescent) green fluorescent protein published in 1996, derived from Aequorea victoria. It is reported to be a very rapidly-maturing weak dimer.
   3347..3512    +  terminator     ADH1 terminator: S. cerevisiae ADH1; transcription terminator for the S. cerevisiae alcohol dehydrogenase 1 (ADH1) gene
   3512..3532    +  misc_feature   MCS (fragment): pBluescript multiple cloning site
   3541..3559    -  promoter       T7 promoter: promoter for bacteriophage T7 RNA polymerase
   3567..3722    +  CDS            lacZα (fragment): LacZα fragment of β-galactosidase; lacZ fragment
   3726..4154    +  rep_origin     f1 ori (sequence partly withheld): f1 bacteriophage origin of replication; arrow indicates direction of (+) strand synthesis
   4182..4233    -  misc_feature   bom (fragment): basis of mobility region from pBR322
   4441..5103    -  CDS            HIS3: imidazoleglycerol-phosphate dehydratase, required for histidine biosynthesis; S. cerevisiae HIS3; yeast auxotrophic marker
   5104..5291    -  promoter       HIS3 promoter: S. cerevisiae HIS3
   5341..5421    +  CDS            MRM1 (fragment): MRM1_YEAST - Also known as PET56 From Saccharomyces cerevisiae (strain ATCC 204508 / S288c) (Baker's yeast).
   5422..5471    -  misc_feature   bom (fragment): basis of mobility region from pBR322
   5573..5608    -  CDS            rop (fragment): Rop protein, which maintains plasmids at low copy number; rop
   5677..6119    -  misc_feature   CEN/ARS (fragment): S. cerevisiae CEN6 centromere fused to an autonomously replicating sequence
   6124..6187    +  misc_feature   CEN/ARS (fragment): S. cerevisiae CEN6 centromere fused to an autonomously replicating sequence
   6217..6321    +  promoter       AmpR promoter: bla
   6322..7182    +  CDS            AmpR: β-lactamase; bla; confers resistance to ampicillin, carbenicillin, and related antibiotics
   7353..7941    +  rep_origin     ori: high-copy-number ColE1/pMB1/pBR322/pUC origin of replication
   8124..8216    +  CDS            lacI (fragment): lac repressor; lacI; The lac repressor binds to the lac operator to inhibit transcription in E. coli. This inhibition can be relieved by adding lactose or isopropyl-β-D-thiogalactopyranoside (IPTG).
   8229..8250    +  protein_bind   CAP binding site: CAP binding activates transcription in the presence of cAMP. E. coli catabolite activator protein
   8265..8295    +  promoter       lac promoter: promoter for the E. coli lac operon
   8303..8319    +  protein_bind   lac operator: The lac repressor binds to the lac operator to inhibit transcription in E. coli. This inhibition can be relieved by adding lactose or isopropyl-β-D-thiogalactopyranoside (IPTG). lac repressor encoded by lacI
   8364..8382    +  promoter       T3 promoter: promoter for bacteriophage T3 RNA polymerase
