[The description below was written by a language model from this plasmid's Addgene catalogue record and pLannotate feature annotations shown in this document.]
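Description:
pCfB4170 is a yeast–E. coli shuttle plasmid built on the pRS413 backbone, a low-copy centromeric vector for Saccharomyces cerevisiae. In yeast it is maintained through the CEN6/ARS element and selected by complementation of histidine auxotrophy with the HIS3 marker and its native promoter. In bacteria it replicates from a high-copy ColE1/pUC-type origin and is selected with ampicillin via the β-lactamase gene. The usual pBluescript-derived remnants of the pRS series are also present: an f1 origin, lacZα fragment, lac promoter/operator, and flanking T7 and T3 promoters.

The payload is a pair of fluorescent reporter cassettes placed in opposite orientations. One expresses the red fluorescent protein mKate2 from the TEF2 promoter with the IDP1 terminator. The small PEX19 fragment annotated just downstream of mKate2 probably reflects genomic sequence carried along with that terminator region. The other expresses yeast-enhanced GFP (annotated as GFPmut3, the variant on which yEGFP is based) from a TRX2 promoter described as carrying 5xUAS, ending in the CYC1 terminator. Neither promoter is annotated in the feature table, so their identity rests on the catalogue entry. An ADH1 terminator is also detected beyond the GFP cassette, without a function stated in the record.

The associated publication concerns an NADPH/NADP+ redox biosensor in yeast. This suggests that the TRX2-derived promoter provides the redox-responsive green output, while the mKate2 signal from the TEF2 promoter could serve as an internal reference for normalising fluorescence. The record does not spell out these roles explicitly.
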