Addgene plasmid #126750: pCfB4170
Purpose: Expresses pTEF2-mKate2-tIDP1 and pTRX2_5xUAS-yEGFP-tCYC1 in yeast from plasdmid pRS413
Depositing lab: Michael Jensen. Depositing organization: Danmarks Tekniske Universitet. Publication: Engineering an NADPH/NADP(+) Redox Biosensor in Yeast. Zhang J, Sonnenschein N, Pihl TP, Pedersen KR, Jensen MK, Keasling JD. ACS Synth Biol. 2016 Dec 16;5(12):1546-1556. doi: 10.1021/acssynbio.6b00135. Epub 2016 Jul 25. PubMed 27419466.
Backbone
  Vector backbone: pRS413
  Selectable markers: HIS3
Growth in bacteria
  Bacterial resistance: Ampicillin, 100 μg/mL
  Growth temperature: 37°C
  Growth strain: DH5alpha
  Copy number: High Copy
Gene/Insert
  Gene/Insert name: yEGFP
  Promoter: pTRX2_5xUAS
  Cloning method: Ligation Independent Cloning
  Sequencing primers: 5′ ATCTGTCAU AAAACA ATGTCTAAAGGTGAAGAA; 3′ CACGCGAU TTATTTGTACAATTCATCC
Terms and licenses: Academic/Nonprofit Terms; Industry Terms: Not Available to Industry
How to cite: pCfB4170 was a gift from Michael Jensen (Addgene plasmid # 126750 ; http://n2t.net/addgene:126750 ; RRID:Addgene_126750)
